>Addgene plasmid #242947 | GFP-Nsp3(1-111) | addgene full sequence | sequence record 485114 | Addgene NGS Result
CTTGTATTACTGTTTATGTAAGCAGACAGTTTTATTGTTCATGACCAAAATCCCTTAACGTGAGTTTTCG
TTCCACTGAGCGTCAGACCCCGTAGAAAAGATCAAAGGATCTTCTTGAGATCCTTTTTTTCTGCGCGTAA
TCTGCTGCTTGCAAACAAAAAAACCACCGCTACCAGCGGTGGTTTGTTTGCCGGATCAAGAGCTACCAAC
TCTTTTTCCGAAGGTAACTGGCTTCAGCAGAGCGCAGATACCAAATACTGTCCTTCTAGTGTAGCCGTAG
TTAGGCCACCACTTCAAGAACTCTGTAGCACCGCCTACATACCTCGCTCTGCTAATCCTGTTACCAGTGG
CTGCTGCCAGTGGCGATAAGTCGTGTCTTACCGGGTTGGACTCAAGACGATAGTTACCGGATAAGGCGCA
GCGGTCGGGCTGAACGGGGGGTTCGTGCACACAGCCCAGCTTGGAGCGAACGACCTACACCGAACTGAGA
TACCTACAGCGTGAGCTATGAGAAAGCGCCACGCTTCCCGAAGGGAGAAAGGCGGACAGGTATCCGGTAA
GCGGCAGGGTCGGAACAGGAGAGCGCACGAGGGAGCTTCCAGGGGGAAACGCCTGGTATCTTTATAGTCC
TGTCGGGTTTCGCCACCTCTGACTTGAGCGTCGATTTTTGTGATGCTCGTCAGGGGGGCGGAGCCTATGG
AAAAACGCCAGCAACGCGGCCTTTTTACGGTTCCTGGCCTTTTGCTGGCCTTTTGCTCACATGTTCTTTC
CTGCGTTATCCCCTGATTCTGTGGATAACCGTATTACCGCCTTTGAGTGAGCTGATACCGCTCGCCGCAG
CCGAACGACCGAGCGCAGCGAGTCAGTGAGCGAGGAAGCGGAAGAGCGCCTGATGCGGTATTTTCTCCTT
ACGCATCTGTGCGGTATTTCACACCGCAATGGTGCACTCTCAGTACAATCTGCTCTGATGCCGCATAGTT
AAGCCAGTATACACTCCGCTATCGCTACGTGACTGGGTCATGGCTGCGCCCCGACACCCGCCAACACCCG
CTGACGCGCCCTGACGGGCTTGTCTGCTCCCGGCATCCGCTTACAGACAAGCTGTGACCGTCTCCGGGAG
CTGCATGTGTCAGAGGTTTTCACCGTCATCACCGAAACGCGCGAGGCAGCTGCGGTAAAGCTCATCAGCG
TGGTCGTGAAGCGATTCACAGATGTCTGCCTGTTCATCCGCGTCCAGCTCGTTGAGTTTCTCCAGAAGCG
TTAATGTCTGGCTTCTGATAAAGCGGGCCATGTTAAGGGCGGTTTTTTCCTGTTTGGTCACTGATGCCTC
CGTGTAAGGGGGATTTCTGTTCATGGGGGTAATGATACCGATGAAACGAGAGAGGATGCTCACGATACGG
GTTACTGATGATGAACATGCCCGGTTACTGGAACGTTGTGAGGGTAAACAACTGGCGGTATGGATGCGGC
GGGACCAGAGAAAAATCACTCAGGGTCAATGCCAGCGCTTCGTTAATACAGATGTAGGTGTTCCACAGGG
TAGCCAGCAGCATCCTGCGATGCAGATCCGGAACATAATGGTGCAGGGCGCTGACTTCCGCGTTTCCAGA
CTTTACGAAACACGGAAACCGAAGACCATTCATGTTGTTGCTCAGGTCGCAGACGTTTTGCAGCAGCAGT
CGCTTCACGTTCGCTCGCGTATCGGTGATTCATTCTGCTAACCAGTAAGGCAACCCCGCCAGCCTAGCCG
GGTCCTCAACGACAGGAGCACGATCATGCGCACCCGTGGGGCCGCCATGCCGGCGATAATGGCCTGCTTC
TCGCCGAAACGTTTGGTGGCGGGACCAGTGACGAAGGCTTGAGCGAGGGCGTGCAAGATTCCGAATACCG
CAAGCGACAGGCCGATCATCGTCGCGCTCCAGCGAAAGCGGTCCTCGCCGAAAATGACCCAGAGCGCTGC
CGGCACCTGTCCTACGAGTTGCATGATAAAGAAGACAGTCATAAGTGCGGCGACGATAGTCATGCCCCGC
GCCCACCGGAAGGAGCTGACTGGGTTGAAGGCTCTCAAGGGCATCGGTCGAGATCCCGGTGCCTAATGAG
TGAGCTAACTTACATTAATTGCGTTGCGCTCACTGCCCGCTTTCCAGTCGGGAAACCTGTCGTGCCAGCT
GCATTAATGAATCGGCCAACGCGCGGGGAGAGGCGGTTTGCGTATTGGGCGCCAGGGTGGTTTTTCTTTT
CACCAGTGAGACGGGCAACAGCTGATTGCCCTTCACCGCCTGGCCCTGAGAGAGTTGCAGCAAGCGGTCC
ACGCTGGTTTGCCCCAGCAGGCGAAAATCCTGTTTGATGGTGGTTAACGGCGGGATATAACATGAGCTGT
CTTCGGTATCGTCGTATCCCACTACCGAGATATCCGCACCAACGCGCAGCCCGGACTCGGTAATGGCGCG
CATTGCGCCCAGCGCCATCTGATCGTTGGCAACCAGCATCGCAGTGGGAACGATACCCTCATTCAGCATT
TGCATGGTTTGTTGAAAACCGGACATGGCACTCCAGTCGCCTTCCCGTTCCGCTATCGGCTGAATTTGAT
TGCGAGTGAGATATTTATGCCAGCCAGCCAGACGCAGACGCGCCGAGACAGAACTTAATGGGCCCGCTAA
CAGCGCGATTTGCTGGTGACCCAATGCGACCAGATGCTCCACGCCCAGTCGCGTACCGTCTTCATGGGAG
AAAATAATACTGTTGATGGGTGTCTGGTCAGAGACATCAAGAAATAACGCCGGAACATTAGTGCAGGCAG
CTTCCACAGCAATGGCATCCTGGTCATCCAGCGGATAGTTAATGATCAGCCCACTGACGCGTTGCGCGAG
AAGATTGTGCACCGCCGCTTTACAGGCTTCGACGCCGCTTCGTTCTACCATCGACACCACCACGCTGGCA
CCCAGTTGATCGGCGCGAGATTTAATCGCCGCGACAATTTGCGACGGCGCGTGCAGGGCCAGACTGGAGG
TGGCAACGCCAATCAGCAACGACTGTTTGCCCGCCAGTTGTTGTGCCACGCGGTTGGGAATGTAATTCAG
CTCCGCCATCGCCGCTTCCACTTTTTCCCGCGTTTTCGCAGAAACGTGGCTGGCCTGGTTCACCACGCGG
GAAACGGTCTGATAAGAGACACCGGCATACTCTGCGACATCGTATAACGTTACTGGTTTCACATTCACCA
CCCTGAATTGACTCTCTTCCGGGCGCTATCATGCCATACCGCGAAAGGTTTTGCGCCATTCGATGGTGTC
CGGGATCTCGACGCTCTCCCTTATGCGACTCCTGCATTAGGAAGCAGCCCAGTAGTAGGTTGAGGCCGTT
GAGCACCGCCGCCGCAAGGAATGGTGCATGCAAGGAGATGGCGCCCAACAGTCCCCCGGCCACGGGGCCT
GCCACCATACCCACGCCGAAACAAGCGCTCATGAGCCCGAAGTGGCGAGCCCGATCTTCCCCATCGGTGA
TGTCGGCGATATAGGCGCCAGCAACCGCACCTGTGGCGCCGGTGATGCCGGCCACGATGCGTCCGGCGTA
GAGGATCGAGATCTCGATCCCGCGAAATTAATACGACTCACTATAGGGGAATTGTGAGCGGATAACAATT
CCCCTCTAGAAATAATTTTGTTTAACTTTAAGAAGGAGATATACCATGGGTTCTTCTCACCATCACCATC
ACCATGGTTCTTCTGTGAGCAAGGGCGAGGAGCTGTTCACCGGGGTGGTGCCCATCCTGGTCGAGCTGGA
CGGCGACGTAAACGGCCACAAGTTCAGCGTGCGCGGCGAGGGCGAGGGCGATGCCACCAACGGCAAGCTG
ACCCTGAAGTTCATCTGCACCACCGGCAAGCTGCCCGTGCCCTGGCCCACCCTCGTGACCACCCTGACCT
ACGGCGTGCAGTGCTTCAGCCGCTACCCCGACCACATGAAGCAGCACGACTTCTTCAAGTCCGCCATGCC
CGAAGGCTACGTCCAGGAGCGCACCATCTCCTTCAAGGACGACGGCACCTACAAGACCCGCGCCGAGGTG
AAGTTCGAGGGCGACACCCTGGTGAACCGCATCGAGCTGAAGGGCATCGACTTCAAGGAGGACGGCAACA
TCCTGGGGCACAAGCTGGAGTACAACTTCAACAGCCACAACGTCTATATCACGGCCGACAAGCAGAAGAA
CGGCATCAAGGCGAACTTCAAGATCCGCCACAACGTCGAGGACGGCAGCGTGCAGCTCGCCGACCACTAC
CAGCAGAACACCCCCATCGGCGACGGCCCCGTGCTGCTGCCCGACAACCACTACCTGAGCACCCAGTCCA
AGCTGAGCAAAGACCCCAACGAGAAGCGCGATCACATGGTCCTGCTGGAGTTCGTGACCGCCGCCGGGAT
CACTCTCGGCATGGACGAGCTGTACAAGGGGATCGAGGAAAACCTGTACTTCCAATCCAATGCATCTTCT
AATGGCGCACCGACAAAAGTTACATTTGGAGACGATACCGTGATCGAAGTTCAGGGCTACAAAAGCGTGA
ACATCACCTTCGAGCTGGATGAACGTATCGATAAAGTGCTGAACGAGAAATGCAGCGCATATACCGTGGA
ACTGGGTACCGAAGTGAACGAATTTGCCTGTGTTGTTGCAGATGCAGTGATCAAAACCTTACAGCCGGTT
AGCGAACTGCTGACACCTTTAGGCATTGATCTGGATGAATGGAGCATGGCAACCTATTATCTGTTCGACG
AAAGCGGCGAGTTCAAACTGGCATCACACATGTATTGCAGCTTCTATCCGCCTGATGAATAATAAAAGCT
TGCGGCCGCACTCGAGCACCACCACCACCACCACTGAGATCCGGCTGCTAACAAAGCCCGAAAGGAAGCT
GAGTTGGCTGCTGCCACCGCTGAGCAATAACTAGCATAACCCCTTGGGGCCTCTAAACGGGTCTTGAGGG
GTTTTTTGCTGAAAGGAGGAACTATATCCGGATTGGCGAATGGG
[124 nt withheld, positions 5015-5138]
C
[91 nt withheld, positions 5140-5230]
A
[49 nt withheld, positions 5232-5280]
CCTTTGACGTTGGAGTCCACGTTCTTT
[37 nt withheld, positions 5308-5344]
ACCCTATCTCGGTCTATTCTTTTGATTTATAAGGGATTTTGCCGATTTCGGCCTATTGGTTAAAAAATGA
GCTGATTTAACAAAAATTTAACGCGAATTTTAACAAACTAGTAACGTTTACAATTTCAGGTGGCACTTTT
CGGGGAAATGTGCGCGGAACCCCTATTTGTTTATTTTTCTAAATACATTCAAATATGTATCCGCTCATGA
ATTAATTCTTAGAAAAACTCATCGAGCATCAAATGAAACTGCAATTTATTCATATCAGGATTATCAATAC
CATATTTTTGAAAAAGCCGTTTCTGTAATGAAGGAGAAAACTCACCGAGGCAGTTCCATAGGATGGCAAG
ATCCTGGTATCGGTCTGCGATTCCGACTCGTCCAACATCAATACAACCTATTAATTTCCCCTCGTCAAAA
ATAAGGTTATCAAGTGAGAAATCACCATGAGTGACGACTGAATCCGGTGAGAATGGCAAAAGTTTATGCA
TTTCTTTCCAGACTTGTTCAACAGGCCAGCCATTACGCTCGTCATCAAAATCACTCGCATCAACCAAACC
GTTATTCATTCGTGATTGCGCCTGAGCGAGACGAAATACGCGATCGCTGTTAAAAGGACAATTACAAACA
GGAATCGAATGCAACCGGCGCAGGAACACTGCCAGCGCATCAACAATATTTTCACCTGAATCAGGATATT
CTTCTAATACCTGGAATGCTGTTTTCCCGGGGATCGCAGTGGTGAGTAACCATGCATCATCAGGAGTACG
GATAAAATGCTTGATGGTCGGAAGAGGCATAAATTCCGTCAGCCAGTTTAGTCTGACCATCTCATCTGTA
ACATCATTGGCAACGCTACCTTTGCCATGTTTCAGAAACAACTCTGGCGCATCGGGCTTCCCATACAATC
GATAGATTGTCGCACCTGATTGCCCGACATTATCGCGAGCCCATTTATACCCATATAAATCAGCATCCAT
GTTGGAATTTAATCGCGGCCTAGAGCAAGACGTTTCCCGTTGAATATGGCTCATAACACCC
Features (pLannotate 1.2.2; 21 found; start..end, strand, type, name):
    115..703     +  rep_origin     ori: high-copy-number ColE1/pMB1/pBR322/pUC origin of replication
    889..1028    -  misc_feature   bom: basis of mobility region from pBR322
   1130..1321    -  CDS            rop: Rop protein, which maintains plasmids at low copy number; rop
   1338..1718    +  CDS            YPB1_ECOLX: Protein predicted: Swiss-Prot protein existence level 4. From Escherichia coli.
   1790..2081    -  CDS            TcR (fragment): tetracycline efflux protein; tet; confers resistance to tetracycline
   2096..2117    -  protein_bind   CAP binding site: CAP binding activates transcription in the presence of cAMP. E. coli catabolite activator protein
   2130..3212    -  CDS            lacI: lac repressor; lacI; The lac repressor binds to the lac operator to inhibit transcription in E. coli. This inhibition can be relieved by adding lactose or isopropyl-β-D-thiogalactopyranoside (IPTG).
   3213..3290    -  promoter       lacI promoter: lacI
   3298..3577    -  CDS            TcR (fragment): tetracycline efflux protein; tet; confers resistance to tetracycline
   3599..3617    +  promoter       T7 promoter: promoter for bacteriophage T7 RNA polymerase
   3618..3642    +  protein_bind   lac operator: The lac repressor binds to the lac operator to inhibit transcription in E. coli. This inhibition can be relieved by adding lactose or isopropyl-β-D-thiogalactopyranoside (IPTG). lac repressor encoded by lacI
   3657..3679    +  RBS            RBS: efficient ribosome binding site from bacteriophage T7 gene 10 (Olins and Rangwala, 1989)
   3698..3715    +  CDS            6xHis: 6xHis affinity tag
   3725..4438    +  CDS            SiriusGFP: enhanced GFP (EGFP) derivative that exhibits robust folding and enhanced photostability (Zhong et al., 2019) mammalian codon-optimized
   4448..4464    +  CDS            TEV site (fragment): tobacco etch virus (TEV) protease recognition and cleavage site
   4847..4864    +  CDS            9xHis (fragment): 9xHis affinity tag
   4874..4923    +  CDS            SET1 (fragment): solubility-enhancement tag derived from T7 phage gene 10B
   4931..4978    +  terminator     T7 terminator: transcription terminator for bacteriophage T7 RNA polymerase
   5015..5443    +  rep_origin     f1 ori (sequence partly withheld): f1 bacteriophage origin of replication; arrow indicates direction of (+) strand synthesis
   5497..5554    +  promoter       AmpR promoter (fragment): bla
   5563..6378    -  CDS            KanR: aminoglycoside phosphotransferase; aph(3')-Ia; confers resistance to kanamycin in bacteria or G418 (Geneticin®) in eukaryotes
