[The description below was written by a language model from this plasmid's Addgene catalogue record and pLannotate feature annotations shown in this document.]
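Description:
GFP-Nsp3(1-111) is a bacterial expression plasmid built on a pET backbone (about 6.4 kb in total) for producing a fluorescently labelled fragment of the SARS-CoV-2 non-structural protein 3 in E. coli. It replicates from a ColE1/pMB1-type origin and also retains the pBR322-derived bom and rop elements typical of pET vectors, although the catalogue lists it as high copy. Selection is by kanamycin through an aminoglycoside phosphotransferase gene. An f1 origin is also present. The short tetracycline-resistance fragments that were annotated are backbone remnants, not functional markers.

The expression cassette is a standard T7lac arrangement: a T7 promoter followed directly by a lac operator, with a plasmid-borne lacI gene supplying repressor. Transcription therefore requires a host expressing T7 RNA polymerase and is induced with IPTG. A T7 gene 10 ribosome binding site drives translation of an N-terminal 6xHis tag fused to a GFP, which the annotation software matched to an EGFP derivative. A partial match to a TEV protease recognition site follows the GFP.

The roughly 380 bp after that site are unannotated and correspond in position to the Nsp3 residues 1-111 described in the catalogue, which make up the Ubl1 domain encoded within ORF1ab. A further His-tag match lies just downstream of this region, before the T7 terminator. The record does not state whether it is in frame and translated, and it lists only the N-terminal His tag.

The construct is suited to affinity purification of recombinant GFP-Ubl1. The associated publication concerns nucleocapsid protein condensates, which suggests use as a fluorescent binding partner in such in vitro studies, though the record does not describe its use explicitly.
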