Addgene plasmid #242947: GFP-Nsp3(1-111)
Purpose: GFP and the Ubl1 domain of the SARS-CoV-2 Nsp3 protein (aa 1-111)
Depositing lab: Benjamin Schuster. Depositing organization: Rutgers, The State University of New Jersey. Publication: Phosphorylation Toggles the SARS-CoV-2 Nucleocapsid Protein Between Two Membrane-Associated Condensate States. Favetta B, Wang H, Cubuk J, Singh A, Barai M, Ramirez C, Gormley AJ, Murthy S, Dignon G, Soranno A, Shi Z, Schuster BS. bioRxiv [Preprint]. 2025 Jun 10:2024.10.17.618867. doi: 10.1101/2024.10.17.618867. PubMed 39464032.
Backbone
  Vector backbone: pET
  Backbone size w/o insert (bp): 5251
  Total vector size (bp): 6383
  Vector type: Bacterial Expression
Growth in bacteria
  Bacterial resistance: Kanamycin, 50 μg/mL
  Growth temperature: 37°C
  Growth strain: DH5alpha
  Copy number: High Copy
Gene/Insert
  Gene/Insert name: GFP-Nsp3(1-111) (alt name: Non Structural Protein 3)
  Species: SARS-CoV-2
  Insert size (bp): 1134
  Entrez Gene: ORF1ab (a.k.a. GU280_gp01)
  Promoter: T7
  Tag / fusion protein: His (N terminal on insert)
  Cloning method: Gibson Cloning
  Sequencing primers: 5′ T7; 3′ T7
Terms and licenses: Academic/Nonprofit Terms; Industry Terms: Not Available to Industry
How to cite: GFP-Nsp3(1-111) was a gift from Benjamin Schuster (Addgene plasmid # 242947 ; http://n2t.net/addgene:242947 ; RRID:Addgene_242947)
